Addgene plasmid #202117: pL0_AC-lysA
Purpose: Level 0 plasmid containing the promoter from gene 21592 from Phaeodactylum tricornutum with AC overhangs used to build a level 1 construct.
Depositing lab: Christopher Dupont. Depositing organization: J. Craig Venter Institute (JCVI). Publication: Universal loop assembly: open, efficient and cross-kingdom DNA fabrication. Pollak B, Matute T, Nunez I, Cerda A, Lopez C, Vargas V, Kan A, Bielinski V, von Dassow P, Dupont CL, Federici F. Synth Biol (Oxf). 2020;5(1):ysaa001. doi: 10.1093/synbio/ysaa001. Epub 2020 Feb 5. PubMed 32161816.
Backbone
  Vector backbone: pL0R
  Vector type: Synthetic Biology
Growth in bacteria
  Bacterial resistance: Spectinomycin, 50 μg/mL
  Growth temperature: 37°C
  Growth strain: DH5alpha
  Copy number: High Copy
Gene/Insert
  Gene/Insert name: lysA promoter
  Species: Phaeodactylum tricornutum
  Insert size (bp): 549
  Mutation: None
  Cloning method: Gibson Cloning
How to cite: pL0_AC-lysA was a gift from Christopher Dupont (Addgene plasmid # 202117 ; http://n2t.net/addgene:202117 ; RRID:Addgene_202117)
