[The description below was written by a language model from this plasmid's Addgene catalogue record and pLannotate feature annotations shown in this document.]
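Description:
pL0_AC-lysA is a Level 0 part plasmid from the universal Loop assembly system, a synthetic-biology toolkit for hierarchical DNA construction across different kingdoms of organisms. It is built on the pL0R backbone and is a small (about 2.6 kb) bacterial cloning plasmid. A high-copy ColE1/pUC-type origin supports replication in E. coli, and the aadA aminoglycoside adenylyltransferase gene provides selection, conferring resistance to spectinomycin (and streptomycin). The automated annotation also detects a fragment of the pUC18/19 multiple cloning site and a short fragment matching the Tn5 transposase. These appear to be backbone remnants upstream of the resistance gene rather than functional elements, and nothing in the record suggests transposition activity.

The payload is a 549 bp promoter, named lysA, taken from gene 21592 of the marine diatom Phaeodactylum tricornutum and inserted without mutation by Gibson cloning. The promoter itself is not picked up by the feature table, which covers only backbone components. The unannotated remainder of the sequence is presumably where it sits. The part is flanked by "AC" overhangs, which in this kind of standardized syntax define the position a part occupies when released by type IIS restriction digestion, here the promoter slot at the start of a transcription unit. The plasmid carries no coding sequence, terminator or reporter of its own. It serves purely as a reusable building block to be combined with other Level 0 parts into a Level 1 transcription unit, most plausibly for driving transgene expression in diatoms. The record does not describe the promoter's strength or regulation.
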