Features (pLannotate 1.2.2; 4 found; start..end, strand, type, name):
    519..551     +  misc_feature   MCS (fragment): pUC18/19 multiple cloning site
    552..668     +  CDS            tnpA (fragment): TN5P_ECOLX - Also known as tnp. Experimental evidence at protein level: Swiss-Prot protein existence level 1. Mediates transposition of transposon Tn5 by a 'cut and paste' mechanism. First, the monomeric transposase binds the 19 bp inverted DNA repeats flanking the transposon. Then, dimerization of the DNA- bound transposase creates a synaptic DNA complex. After nicking of the first DNA strand, excision of the transposon proceeds through a series of intermediates. The transposase then mediates the insertion of the transposon at a new site by strand transfer. The activity of the wild- type tran
    700..1488    +  CDS            aadA: S3AD_ECOLX - Experimental evidence at protein level: Swiss-Prot protein existence level 1. Mediates bacterial resistance to the antibiotics streptomycin and spectinomycin. From Escherichia coli.
   1582..2170    +  rep_origin     ori: high-copy-number ColE1/pMB1/pBR322/pUC origin of replication
>Addgene plasmid #202117 | pL0_AC-lysA | addgene full sequence | sequence record 405531 | Addgene NGS Result
CGGCCAAAGACTAGGTTATGTTTACTTGGACACGTAGGAATGAGCGCATATCCCGTTTCCGAACGTCGTA
GTAGCATAAGCAGTAACTGACTGTGACATTTATGGGATTTGTTGTTTCGTCATCCAAGTGACTAACGCAA
GTTCTCTTAGGTAGCCATTTTCTGTCTTTCTTTGGTCATGGCGACAATGGCGAAAATCTACATAGATCCA
CCCTGACTGAAAGCAATTCAAACTTCGGTCCCAGTTCTGCAACTCCTGAGACCTGAGACGAGACGAGACA
GCCTGAGAATGGATGCGAGTAATGAGCTCGGCACAAAATCACCACTCGATACAGGCAGCCCATCAGTCCG
GGACGGCGTCAGCGGGAGAGCCGTTGTAAGGCGGCAGACTTTGCTCATGTTACCGATGCTATTCGGAAGA
ACGGCAACTAAGCTGCCGGGTTTGAAACACGGATGATCTCGCGGAGGGTAGCATGTTGATTGTAACGATG
ACAGAGCGTTGCTGCCTGTGATCACCGCTCCTCTAGAGTCGACTTGCAGGCATGCAAGCTTAGCAAGCGA
ACCGGAATTGCCAGCTGGGGCGCCCTCTGGTAAGGTTGGGAAGCCCTGCAAAGTAAACTGGATGGCTTTC
TTGCCGCCAAGGATCTGATGGCGCAGGGGATCAATATCTGATCAAGAGACAGGATGAGGATCGTTTCGCA
TGAGGGAAGCGGTGATCGCCGAAGTATCGACTCAACTATCAGAGGTAGTTGGCGTCATCGAGCGCCATCT
CGAACCGACGTTGCTGGCCGTACATTTGTACGGCTCCGCAGTGGATGGCGGCCTGAAGCCACACAGTGAT
ATTGATTTGCTGGTTACGGTGACCGTAAGGCTTGATGAAACAACGCGGCGAGCTTTGATCAACGACCTTT
TGGAAACTTCGGCTTCCCCTGGAGAGAGTGAGATTCTCCGCGCTGTAGAAGTCACCATTGTTGTGCACGA
CGACATCATTCCGTGGCGTTATCCAGCTAAGCGCGAACTGCAATTTGGAGAATGGCAGCGCAATGACATT
CTTGCTGGTATCTTCGAGCCAGCCACGATCGACATTGATCTGGCTATCTTGCTGACAAAAGCAAGAGAAC
ATAGCGTTGCCTTGGTAGGTCCAGCGGCGGAGGAACTCTTTGATCCGGTTCCTGAACAGGATCTATTTGA
GGCGCTAAATGAAACCTTAACGCTATGGAACTCGCCGCCCGACTGGGCTGGCGATGAGCGAAATGTAGTG
CTTACGTTGTCCCGCATTTGGTACAGCGCAGTAACCGGCAAAATCGCGCCGAAGGATGTCGCTGCCGACT
GGGCAATGGAGCGCCTGCCGGCCCAGTATCAGCCCGTCATACTTGAAGCTAGACAGGCTTATCTTGGACA
AGAAGAAGATCGCTTGGCCTCGCGCGCAGATCAGTTGGAAGAATTTGTCCACTACGTGAAAGGCGAGATC
ACCAAGGTAGTCGGCAAATAATAATCACCTAGAATGCATGACCAAAATCCCTTAACGTGAGTTTTCGTTC
CACTGAGCGTCAGACCCCGTAGAAAAGATCAAAGGATCTTCTTGAGATCCTTTTTTTCTGCGCGTAATCT
GCTGCTTGCAAACAAAAAAACCACCGCTACCAGCGGTGGTTTGTTTGCCGGATCAAGAGCTACCAACTCT
TTTTCCGAAGGTAACTGGCTTCAGCAGAGCGCAGATACCAAATACTGTTCTTCTAGTGTAGCCGTAGTTA
GGCCACCACTTCAAGAACTCTGTAGCACCGCCTACATACCTCGCTCTGCTAATCCTGTTACCAGTGGCTG
CTGCCAGTGGCGATAAGTCGTGTCTTACCGGGTTGGACTCAAGACGATAGTTACCGGATAAGGCGCAGCG
GTCGGGCTGAACGGGGGGTTCGTGCACACAGCCCAGCTTGGAGCGAACGACCTACACCGAACTGAGATAC
CTACAGCGTGAGCTATGAGAAAGCGCCACGCTTCCCGAAGGGAGAAAGGCGGACAGGTATCCGGTAAGCG
GCAGGGTCGGAACAGGAGAGCGCACGAGGGAGCTTCCAGGGGGAAACGCCTGGTATCTTTATAGTCCTGT
CGGGTTTCGCCACCTCTGACTTGAGCGTCGATTTTTGTGATGCTCGTCAGGGGGGCGGAGCCTATGGAAA
AACGCCAGCAACGCGGCCTTTTTACGGTTCCTGGCCTTTTGCTGGCCTTTTGCTCACATGTTCTTTCCTG
CGTTATCCCCTGATTCTGTGGGTGGAAGGGCTCGGAGTTGTGGTAATCTATGTATCCTGGTGGTCTCGCA
TTCGTGGAAGTGCTTTGGTGCGTGTGGAAGGAAGGAGATTGAGGATAAACGAAAACCCAAGACTGTTAGT
GTGCGTTTAGGAGTAAGCAAGAAATTGCAACGGGTGTGGCAGGTTCACTGTCCCAAGCGTCTTCGGCCGC
TCACTGTCTGTCAACTTTCTTCCACACGAAGTCACAGTCAGTGCTTTTTGTGCGTTTGTATCCGATGGCC
GATGGCGTCCACTTCGGCCGAGTCGATGCCTGTCTGGGCTGGTGGGACGGAAGGAACGCGCGGCCCCAGT
CGAGGCGTTTA
